>Addgene plasmid #204618 | pFPV25-cR-2iG | addgene full sequence | sequence record 405410 | Addgene NGS Result
GTACCCGGGGATCCCGGAGTTCATGCGTGATGCAATGAAAGTGCCGTTCTACTTCGGTGGGACCTCACTG
CTTATCGTTGTTGTCGTGATTATGGACTTTATGGCTCAAGTGCAAACTCTGATGATGTCCAGTCAGTATG
AGTCTGCATTGAAGAAGGCGAACCTGAAAGGCTACGGCCGTTAATTGGTCGCCTGAGAAGTTACGGAGAG
TAAAA
[114 nt withheld, positions 216-329]
TGATTTTTTCGCATATTTTTCTTGCAAAGTTGGGTTGAGCTGGCTAGATTAGCCAGCCAATCTTTTGTAT
GTCTGTACGTTTCCATTTGAGTATCCTGAAAACGGGCTTTTCAGCATGGTACGTACATATTAAATAGTAG
GAGTGCATAGTGGCCCGTATAGCAGGCATTAACATTCCTGATCAGAAACACGCCGTGATCGCGTTAACTT
CGATCTACGGTGTCGGCAAGACCCGTTCTAAAGCCATCCTGGCTGCAGCGGGTATCGCTGAAAATGTTAA
GATCCTCTAGATTTAAGAAGGAGATATACATATGGCCTCCACCGAGGACGTCATCAAGGAGTTCATGCGC
TTCAAGGTGCGCATGGAGGGCTCCGTGAACGGCCACGAGTTCGAGATCGAGGGCGAGGGCGAGGGCCGCC
CCTACGAGGGCACCCAGACCGCCAAGCTGAAGGTGACCAAGGGCGGCCCCCTGCCCTTCGCCTGGGACAT
CCTGTCCCCCCAGTTCCAGTACGGCTCCAAGGTGTACGTGAAGCACCCCGCCGACATCCCCGACTACAAG
AAGCTGTCCTTCCCCGAGGGCTTCAAGTGGGAGCGCGTGATGAACTTCGAGGACGGCGGCGTGGTGACCG
TGACCCAGGACTCCTCCCTGCAGGACGGCTGCTTCATCTACAAGGTGAAGTTCATCGGCGTGAACTTCCC
CTCCGACGGCCCCGTAATGCAGAAGAAGACTATGGGCTGGGAGCCCTCCACCGAGCGCCTGTACCCCCGC
GACGGCGTGCTGAAGGGCGAGATCCACAAGGCCCTGAAGCTGAAGGACGGCGGCCACTACCTGGTGGAGT
TCAAGTCCATCTACATGGCCAAGAAGCCCGTGCAGCTGCCCGGCTACTACTACGTGGACTCCAAGCTGGA
CATCACCTCCCACAACGAGGACTACACCATCGTGGAGCAGTACGAGCGCACCGAGGGCCGCTACCACCTG
TTCCTGTAGAAGCTTTAATGCGGTAGTTTATCACAGTTAAATTGCTAACGCAGTCAGGCACCGTGTATGA
AATCTAACAATGCGCTCATCGTCATCCTCGGCACCGTCACCCTGGATGCTGTAGGCATAGGCTTGGTTAT
GCCGGTACTGCCGGGCCTCTTGCGGGATATCGTCCATTCCGACAGCATCGCCAGTCACTATGGCGTGCTG
CTAGCGCTTTTAGCCGCTTTAGCGGCCTTTCCCCCTACCCGAAGGGTGGGGGCGCGTGTGCAGCCCCGCA
GGGCCTGTCTCGGTCGATCATTCAGCCCGGCTCATCCTTCTGGCGTGGCGGCAGACCGAACAAGGCGCGG
TCGTGGTCGCGTTCAAGGTACGCATCCATTGCCGCCATGAGCCGATCCTCCGGCCACTCGCTGCTGTTCA
CCTTGGCCAAAATCATGGCCCCCACCAGCACCTTGCGCCTTGTTTCGTTCTTGCGCTCTTGCTGCTGTTC
CCTTGCCCGCACCCGCTGAATTTCGGCATTGATTCGCGCTCGTTGTTCTTCGAGCTTGGCCAGCCGATCC
GCCGCCTTGTTGCTCCCCTTAACCATCTTGACACCCCATTGTTAATGTGCTGTCTCGTAGGCTATCATGG
AGGCACAGCGGCGGCAATCCCGACCCTACTTTGTAGGGGAGGGGGCACTTACCGGTTTCTCTTCGAGAAA
CTGGCCTAACGGCCACCCTTCGGGCGGTGCGCTCTCCGAGGGCCATTGCATGGAGCCGAAAAGCAAAAGC
AACAGCGAGGCAGCATGGCGATTTATCACCTTACGGCGAAAACCGGCAGCAGGTCGGGCGGCCAATCGGC
CAGGGCCAAGGCCGACTACATCCAGCGCGAAGGCAAGTATGCCCGCGACATGGATGAAGTCTTGCACGCC
GAATCCGGGCACATGCCGGAGTTCGTCGAGCGGCCCGCCGACTACTGGGATGCTGCCGACCTGTATGAAC
GCGCCAATGGGCGGCTGTTCAAGGAGGTCGAATTTGCCCTGCCGGTCGAGCTGACCCTCGACCAGCAGAA
GGCGCTGGCGTCCGAGTTCGCCCAGCACCTGACCGGTGCCGAGCGCCTGCCGTATACGCTGGCCATCCAT
GCCGGTGGCGGCGAGAACCCGCACTGCCACCTGATGATCTCCGAGCGGATCAATGACGGCATCGAGCGGC
CCGCCGCTCAGTGGTTCAAGCGGTACAACGGCAAGACCCCGGAGAAGGGCGGGGCACAGAAGACCGAAGC
GCTCAAGCCCAAGGCATGGCTTGAGCAGACCCGCGAGGCATGGGCCGACCATGCCAACCGGGCATTAGAG
CGGGCTGGCCACGACGCCCGCATTGACCACAGAACACTTGAGGCGCAGGGCATCGAGCGCCTGCCCGGTG
TTCACCTGGGGCCGAACGTGGTGGAGATGGAAGGCCGGGGCATCCGCACCGACCGGGCAGACGTGGCCCT
GAACATCGACACCGCCAACGCCCAGATCATCGACTTACAGGAATACCGGGAGGCAATAGACCATGAACGC
AATCGACAGAGTGAAGAAATCCAGAGGCATCAACGAGTTAGCGGAGCAGATCGAACCGCTGGCCCAGAGC
ATGGCGACACTGGCCGACGAAGCCCGGCAGGTCATGAGCCAGACCCAGCAGGCCAGCGAGGCGCAGGCGG
CGGAGTGGCTGAAAGCCCAGCGCCAGACAGGGGCGGCATGGGTGGAGCTGGCCAAAGAGTTGCGGGAGGT
AGCCGCCGAGGTGAGCAGCGCCGCGCAGAGCGCCCGGAGCGCGTCGCGGGGGTGGCACTGGAAGCTATGG
CTAACCGTGATGCTGGCTTCCATGATGCCTACGGTGGTGCTGCTGATCGCATCGTTGCTCTTGCTCGACC
TGACGCCACTGACAACCGAGGACGGCTCGATCTGGCTGCGCTTGGTGGCCCGATGAAGAACGACAGGACT
TTGCAGGCCATAGGCCGACAGCTCAAGGCCATGGGCTGTGAGCGCTCTTCCGCTTCCTCGCTCACTGACT
CGCTGCGCTCGGTCGTTCGGCTGCGGCGAGCGGTATCAGCTCACTCAAAGGCGGTAATACGGTTATCCAC
AGAATCAGGGGATAACGCAGGAAAGAACATGTGAGCAAAAGGCCAGCAAAAGGCCAGGAACCGTAAAAAG
GCCGCGTTGCTGGCGTTTTTCCATAGGCTCCGCCCCCCTGACGAGCATCACAAAAATCGACGCTCAAGTC
AGAGGTGGCGAAACCCGACAGGACTATAAAGATACCAGGCGTTTCCCCCTGGAAGCTCCCTCGTGCGCTC
TCCTGTTCCGACCCTGCCGCTTACCGGATACCTGTCCGCCTTTCTCCCTTCGGGAAGCGTGGCGCTTTCT
CATAGCTCACGCTGTAGGTATCTCAGTTCGGTGTAGGTCGTTCGCTCCAAGCTGGGCTGTGTGCACGAAC
CCCCCGTTCAGCCCGACCGCTGCGCCTTATCCGGTAACTATCGTCTTGAGTCCAACCCGGTAAGACACGA
CTTATCGCCACTGGCAGCAGCCACTGGTAACAGGATTAGCAGAGCGAGGTATGTAGGCGGTGCTACAGAG
TTCTTGAAGTGGTGGCCTAACTACGGCTACACTAGAAGGACAGTATTTGGTATCTGCGCTCTGCTGAAGC
CAGTTACCTTCGGAAAAAGAGTTGGTAGCTCTTGATCCGGCAAACAAACCACCGCTGGTAGCGGTGGTTT
TTTTGTTTGCAAGCAGCAGATTACGCGCAGAAAAAAAGGATCTCAAGAAGATCCTTTGATCTTTTCTACG
GGGTCTGACGCTCAGTGGAACGAAAACTCACGTTAAGGGATTTTGGTCATGAGATTATCAAAAAGGATCT
TCACCTAGATCCTTTTAAATTAAAAATGAAGTTTTAAATCAATCTAAAGTATATATGAGTAAACTTGGTC
TGACAGTTACCAATGCTTAATCAGTGAGGCACCTATCTCAGCGATCTGTCTATTTCGTTCATCCATAGTT
GCCTGACTCCCCGTCGTGTAGATAACTACGATACGGGAGGGCTTACCATCTGGCCCCAGTGCTGCAATGA
TTAATTCAGAAGAACTCGTCAAGAAGGCGATAGAAGGCGATGCGCTGCGAATCGGGAGCGGCGATACCGT
AAAGCACGAGGAAGCGGTCAGCCCATTCGCCGCCAAGCTCTTCAGCAATATCACGGGTAGCCAACGCTAT
GTCCTGATAGCGGTCCGCCACACCCAGCCGGCCACAGTCGATGAATCCAGAAAAGCGGCCATTTTCCACC
ATGATATTCGGCAAGCAGGCATCGCCATGGGTCACGACGAGATCCTCGCCGTCGGGCATGCTCGCCTTGA
GCCTGGCGAACAGTTCGGCTGGCGCGAGCCCCTGATGCTCTTCGTCCAGATCATCCTGATCGACAAGACC
GGCTTCCATCCGAGTACGTGCTCGCTCGATGCGATGTTTCGCTTGGTGGTCGAATGGGCAGGTAGCCGGA
TCAAGCGTATGCAGCCGCCGCATTGCATCAGCCATGATGGATACTTTCTCGGCAGGAGCAAGGTGAGATG
ACAGGAGATCCTGCCCCGGCACTTCGCCCAATAGCAGCCAGTCCCTTCCCGCTTCAGTGACAACGTCGAG
CACAGCTGCGCAAGGAACGCCCGTCGTGGCCAGCCACGATAGCCGCGCTGCCTCGTCTTGCAGTTCATTC
AGGGCACCGGACAGGTCGGTCTTGACAAAAAGAACCGGGCGCCCCTGCGCTGACAGCCGGAACACGGCGG
CATCAGAGCAGCCGATTGTCTGTTGTGCCCAGTCATAGCCGAATAGCCTCTCCACCCAAGCGGCCGGAGA
ACCTGCGTGCAATCCATCTTGTTCAATCATACTCTTCCTTTTTCAATATTATTGAAGCATTTATCAGGGT
TATTGTCTCATGAGCGGATACATATTTGAATGTATTTAGAAAAATAAACAAATAGGGGTTCCGCGCACAT
TTCCCCGAAAAGTGCCACCTGACGTCTAAGAAACCATTATTATCATGACATTAACCTATAAAAATAGGCG
TATCACGAGGCCCTTTCGTCTTCAAGAATTCTCAGTGGTGGTGGTGGTGGTGGTGTTTGTATAGTTCATC
CATGCCATGTGTAATCCCAGCAGCTGTTACAAACTCAAGAAGGACCATGTGGTCTCTCTTTTCGTTGGGA
TCTTTCGAAAGGGCAGATTGTGTGGACAGGTAATGGTTGTCTGGTAAAAGGACAGGGCCATCGCCAATTG
GAGTATTTTGTTGATAATGGTCTGCTAGTTGAACGCTTCCATCTTCAATGTTGTGTCTAATTTTGAAGTT
AACTTTGATTCCATTCTTTTGTTTGTCTGCCATGATGTATACATTGTGTGAGTTATAGTTGTATTCCAAC
TTGTGTCCAAGAATGTTTCCATCTTCTTTAAAATCAATACCTTTTAACTCGATTCTATTAACAAGTGTAT
CACCTTCAAACTTGACTTCAGCACGTGTCTTATAGTTCCCGTCATCTTTGAAAAATATAGTTCTTTCCTG
TACATAACCTTCGGGCATGGCACTCTTGAAAAAGTCATGCCGTTTCATATGATCTGGGTATCTTGAAAAG
CATTGAACACCATAAGTCAAAGTAGTGACAAGTGTTGGCCATGGAACAGGTAGTTTTCCAGTAGTGCAAA
TAAATTTAAGGGTAAGTTTTCCGTATGTCGCATCACCTTCACCCTCTCCACTGACAGAAAATTTGTGCCC
ATTAACATCACCATCTAATTCAACAAGAATTGGGACAACTCCAGTGAAAAGTTCTTCTCCTTTACTCATA
CAGCCGTTCTAGATGCCCTTTCAGCAAGCTGTTGACTCACCTTAGCCCGGATTTGGTGAAATTTTTTAAG
ACAGTGATTTAGCTGCATGTAACTTTGCTCTAAATCACGATATTCACTAAACGCAGCCTTTTTCTTTATC
ATCATTCCCCTCCATATACACGATAGATAATTAACGTGCTAACTAAGAGCCTATCCCATTAGGGCTATTT
TACTTGCCATTTTGAACCTGGGCAGTGCTCGCCAAAACGCGTTAGCGTTTTGAACGCCGCTAGCGGCGGC
CCGAAGGGCGAGCGTAGCGAGTCAAACCTCACGTACTACGTGTACGCTGCGGTTTTTGCGCGCTATCCGT
GTCCAAACTGGCTGCGCCAATTAACGCCTGGTGGGATAGGCTCTAAGATATTTTTACTTTACTCTTGCTC
ACTCACTACAAGTGCGCTGTTATGGTAACGATAATAAATAATGTTGATGATATTTTCGGCCTGCTCGATC
GCTTCAAGCAATAAGGTGTTTTGCTGATATTGCTGCGGATCCTGTAACTTGCCGTTGTTCTCTTCTAACT
GTTTCCGGGCAGCCCTTAATTGTAAAATTATGCCTTTGGCCTCTTCACGCGAATGAAGCAGCAAATCTTC
TAACCGGGTCAAAGTTGTCATTTTCCACTCACTTAAAATCTAATGGATAGTTAATCAAAGTATCATAATG
TTTAATCGTTACCACATCGGCACTCAGATGGACAATTTCTCCCCCATTGGGTAACAATGCCCCTACACGT
AAACGCTCTTTATTCGTCAGTAATAAGTAATTACCATGGCGACTCTGTACAAAGCCAGCCACTGGCGCAG
GCAGATACTTGCTTTCATCATGGGAAGGCGCAATATCCTGATAAATTAAAGAAAGAGCGGGATCCTTTTT
CTTTAATGCTGCTAACGTTTCTTGCAAAATGCGTTGATGAGATTCATCCAGTACACCACTGATAACAAAA
GAGCGCCGCATTGGCGTAACATTGACAAGCCCCACTAAACCGTTCTCTATTATCGCAGAAATAATATCAT
CCCCCTGAGACTGATGAGAGTGACTAATCTGCCAGTGCAATAACCCGGGAATATCTGCAAGTAATGGTTG
AACCTTGCGCCATTGCTGATCCATTTGTATATCATCATGAATTAACACGCTCCCCGGCCCTTCGCTGGAT
ACTTCAGCATGCGGGTAACCCATTTTTATCAAAACATCCTGCACTTCTCGTACCAATAAGTCATCACAGA
TTACACCATCCCGATACATGACCCCCCATGATTCGAGAGTCGCTCTCACCTTTTGCATCTGTTCGCTTGA
CGAGCAATAACCGGACAACTGCAGGCTGCCATCTTCTTTCCATTGCGCCCGCACATAATGAATATTGCTT
TTGTCTAATAAAAACTTAACCCGCAAAGGTAAGTCATTTACCGTTTCAGGCTGACCACTAATACTTAACA
GGACACCCATTCCACCGATGAAAATCAAGAATACGG
Features (pLannotate 1.2.2; 17 found; start..end, strand, type, name):
     11..181     +  CDS            secY (fragment): SECY_ECOLI - Also known as prlA. Experimental evidence at protein level: Swiss-Prot protein existence level 1. The central subunit of the protein translocation channel SecYEG. Consists of two halves formed by TMs 1-5 and 6-10. These two domains form a lateral gate at the front which open onto the bilayer between TMs 2 and 7, and are clamped together by SecE at the back. The channel is closed by both a pore ring composed of hydrophobic SecY resides and a short helix (helix 2A) on the extracellular side of the membrane which forms a plug. The plug probably moves laterally to allow the channel to
    216..329     +  CDS            rpmJ (sequence withheld): RL36_ECOLI - Experimental evidence at protein level: Swiss-Prot protein existence level 1. From Escherichia coli (strain K12).
    482..637     +  CDS            rpsM (fragment): RS13_ECOLI - Experimental evidence at protein level: Swiss-Prot protein existence level 1. The C-terminal tail plays a role in the affinity of the 30S P site for different tRNAs. From Escherichia coli (strain K12).
    641..1318    +  CDS            DsRed-Express: rapidly maturing tetrameric variant of DsRed fluorescent protein (Bevis and Glick, 2002) mammalian codon-optimized
   1376..1527    +  CDS            TcR (fragment): tetracycline efflux protein; tet; confers resistance to tetracycline
   1522..1584    -  rep_origin     RSF1010 oriV (fragment): replication origin of the broad-host-range plasmid RSF1010; requires the RSF1010 RepA/B/C proteins for replication (Scholz et al., 1989)
   1614..1895    -  CDS            mobC: MOBC_ECOLX - Protein predicted: Swiss-Prot protein existence level 4. This protein is essential to promote the specific transfer of the plasmid in the presence of conjugative plasmids. From Escherichia coli.
   1926..2013    +  oriT           RSF1010 oriT: origin of transfer of the broad-host-range plasmid RSF1010 (Scholz et al., 1989)
   2094..3314    +  CDS            mobA (fragment): MOBA2_ECOLX - Also known as repB. Experimental evidence at protein level: Swiss-Prot protein existence level 1. Part of the relaxosome complex that is responsible for plasmid transfer during conjugation. Locally unwinds DNA and catalyzes the cleavage of one of the DNA strands at oriT. The cleaved strand is then transferred through the dedicated type IV secretion apparatus. MobA remains covalently linked at the 5' end of the strand, and once in the recipient cell, it probably catalyzes the rejoining of the two ends of the strand, re-forming the circular plasmid DNA. The primase activity of MobA
   3497..4085    -  rep_origin     ori: high-copy-number ColE1/pMB1/pBR322/pUC origin of replication
   4257..4390    -  CDS            bla(M) (fragment): β-lactamase lacking the signal sequence; bla(M); allows cytosolic expression of β-lactamase
   4395..5189    -  CDS            NeoR/KanR: aminoglycoside phosphotransferase from Tn5; aph(3')-II (or nptII); confers resistance to neomycin, kanamycin, and G418 (Geneticin®)
   5190..5294    -  promoter       AmpR promoter: bla
   5404..5424    -  CDS            9xHis (fragment): 9xHis affinity tag
   5425..6138    -  CDS            GFP (S65T): GFP (S65T) is a basic (constitutively fluorescent) green fluorescent protein published in 1995, derived from Aequorea victoria.
   6153..6284    -  CDS            sseA (fragment): SSEA_SALTY - Experimental evidence at protein level: Swiss-Prot protein existence level 1. Functions as a type III secretion system (TTSS) chaperone, which is required for SseB and SseD accumulation and secretion. May have a direct role in secretion of SseB and SseD, or may facilitate their correct folding, for efficient secretion and function. Required for survival and replication within epithelial cells and macrophages. From Salmonella typhimurium (strain LT2 / SGSC1412 / ATCC 700720).
   7638..9       -  LTR            5' LTR (truncated) (fragment) (across the origin): truncated long terminal repeat from Moloney murine sarcoma virus
