[The description below was written by a language model from this plasmid's Addgene catalogue record and pLannotate feature annotations shown in this document.]
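Description:
pFPV25-cR-2iG is a dual-colour bacterial reporter plasmid of about 7.6 kb, built on the pFPV25 backbone and designed to report induction of Salmonella pathogenicity island 2 (SPI2) in Salmonella. It is propagated in E. coli and selected with kanamycin. According to the depositor, the original ampicillin resistance cassette was replaced by a kanamycin cassette. The feature table agrees: a Tn5-type NeoR/KanR gene sits directly downstream of the retained bla promoter, with a short remnant of β-lactamase coding sequence beside it. The annotated backbone also includes a ColE1/pMB1-type origin. This feature is generically labelled high copy, although the catalogue lists the plasmid as low copy. Mobilisation elements related to RSF1010 are present as well (oriT, mobC and a partial mobA), and these could in principle permit conjugative transfer when helper functions are supplied.

The payload consists of two independent reporter cassettes in opposite orientations. In the first, a roughly 600 bp Salmonella enterica rpsM promoter region drives constitutive red fluorescence from a gene annotated as DsRed-Express. This region is annotated by homology as the end of secY, rpmJ and the start of rpsM. In the second, a roughly 1.5 kb sseA promoter region, including the beginning of the sseA coding sequence, drives a GFP annotated as the S65T type, followed by a short histidine-tag fragment. Because sseA belongs to SPI2, green signal appears only when this virulence programme is switched on, typically inside host cells. All plasmid-bearing bacteria are marked red, so comparing the two colours distinguishes SPI2-induced from uninduced bacteria in infection experiments by microscopy or flow cytometry. The small tetracycline-resistance, RSF1010 oriV and LTR fragment annotations are probably backbone remnants or spurious matches.
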