Addgene plasmid #204618: pFPV25-cR-2iG
Purpose: Fluorescent reporter for SPI2 induction in Salmonella
Depositing lab: Jacques Neefjes. Depositing organization: Leiden University Medical Center. Publication: Multi-omics analyses of cancer-linked clinical salmonellae reveal bacterial-induced host metabolic shift and mTOR-dependent cell transformation. Stévenin V, Coipan CE, Duijster JW, van Elsland DM, Voogd L, Bigey L, van Hoek AHAM, Wijnands LM, Janssen L, Akkermans JJLL, Neefjes-Borst A, Franz E, Mughini-Gras L, Neefjes J. Cell Rep. 2024 Nov 1;43(11):114931. doi: 10.1016/j.celrep.2024.114931. PubMed 39488829.
Backbone
  Vector backbone: pFPV25
  Total vector size (bp): 7644
  Vector type: Bacterial Expression
Growth in bacteria
  Bacterial resistance: Kanamycin, 50 μg/mL
  Growth temperature: 37°C
  Growth strain: DH5alpha
  Copy number: Low Copy
Gene/Insert 1
  Gene/Insert name: rpsM promoter
  Species: Salmonella enterica
  Insert size (bp): 613
  Tag / fusion protein: dsRed
Gene/Insert 2
  Gene/Insert name: sseA promoter
  Species: Salmonella enterica
  Insert size (bp): 1505
  Tag / fusion protein: GFP
Terms and licenses: Academic/Nonprofit Terms; Industry Terms: Not Available to Industry
Depositor comments: The ampicillin resistance cassette was changed to a kanamycin resistance cassette. dsRed is constitutively expressed under the PrpsM Salmonella promoter. GFP is expressed under the PsseA Salmonella SPI2 promoter.
How to cite: pFPV25-cR-2iG was a gift from Jacques Neefjes (Addgene plasmid # 204618 ; http://n2t.net/addgene:204618 ; RRID:Addgene_204618)
